>Addgene plasmid #115064 | AT3G53590 X063_pECIA2 | addgene full sequence | sequence record 297042 | Addgene NGS Result
GTAAAACGACGGCCAGTGAATTAATTCGTTGCAGGACAGGATGTGGTGCCCGATGTGACTAGCTCTTTGC
TGCAGGCCGTCCTATCCTCTGGTTCCGATAAGAGACCCAGAACTCCGGCCCCCCACCGCCCACCGCCACC
CCCATACATATGTGGTACGCAAGTAAGAGTGCCTGCGCATGCCCCATGTGCCCCACCAAGAGCTTTGCAT
CCCATACAAGTCCCCAAAGTGGAGAACCGAACCAATTCTTCGCGGGCAGAACAAAAGCTTCTGCACACGT
CTCCACTCGAATTTGGAGCCGGCCGGCGTGTGCAAAAGAGGTGAATCGAACGAAAGACCCGTGTGTAAAG
CCGCGTTTCCAAAATGTATAAAACCGAGAGCATCTGGCCAATGTGCATCAGTTGTGGTCAGCAGCAAAAT
CAAGTGAATCATCTCAGTGCAACTAAAGGGGGGATCCGATCTCAATATGAAGTTATGCATATTACTGGCC
GTCGTGGCCTTTGTTGGCCTCTCGCTCGGGTCCTTGAAACTCCTACTGTTGAATGGGAACAAGTTCACGG
GTAGTTTACCCCCTGAACTTGGTAACCTTCAAAACCTAAACAGGCTTCAAGTAGATGAGAATAACATAAC
AGGTTCAGTTCCATTTTCATTTGGAAACTTGAGAAGCATAAAACATCTCCACTTAAACAATAACACGATA
AGTGGAGAAATTCCTGTTGAGCTATCCAAATTGCCCAAGCTTGTTCACATGATACTGGACAACAATAACT
TGACTGGGACATTGCCGCTAGAGTTAGCTCAATTGCCATCCTTGACCATACTTCAGCTGGATAACAACAA
CTTCGAAGGTTCAACTATTCCAGAGGCTTACGGACACTTTTCTAGATTAGTAAAATTAAGTTTAAGGAAC
TGTGGACTGCAAGGATCTATTCCTGATTTAAGCAGGATAGAAAATCTTAGCTATCTAGACCTAAGTTGGA
ACCACCTCACAGGCACTATACCAGAATCCAAGCTTTCTGACAATATGACAACAATTGAACTATCTTATAA
CCACCTAACTGGATCTATACCACAAAGTTTCTCAGATTTGAACTCTCTTCAATTACTGTCACTTGAGAAC
AACAGTTTATCTGGTTCTGTCCCAACAGAAATTTGGCAGGACAAGTCTTTCGAGAATAACAAGCTGCAAG
TTGATCTCAGGAACAACAACTTCTCTGATGCCACAGGAAACCTGAGAACACCAGACAATGTTACCCTATA
TCTTCGTGGCAACCCAATATGCAAGAGTACAAGCATTCCCATGGTTACACAATTCTTCGAATACATCTGC
GGCGAAAAAAAGCAGACATCTACAAACTCAAACACACCCTGCAGTAATGTGTCATGTCCCTTTGAGAATG
TGAAAGTATCCCCAGGAATCTGCTTGTGCACAGCACCTCTTTCGATTGATTATAGGCTAAAGAGCCCTAG
CTTCTTTTTCTTTACTCCATATATTGAACGCCAATTCAGGGAGTATATTACCTCGTCCCTCCAACTGGAG
ACTCATCAACTAGCGATTGATAGACTTGTCGATGAGAACAGGCTGCGTCCAAGAATGTACTTAAAGCTAG
TCCCCAAAGGCAGAATAACATTTAACAAGAGTGAAGTCATACGTATACGGGACAGGTTTATGTCATGGAG
TTTTAATAAAACTGACTTTTTTGGACCATATGAGCTGCTGGACTTCCCTCTTCAACTGGAGGTGCTGTTC
CAGGGACCAGGGAGCGACAAAACTCACACATGCCCACCGTGCCCAGCACCTGAACTCCTGGGGGGACCGT
CAGTCTTCCTCTTCCCCCCAAAACCCAAGGACACCCTCATGATCTCCCGGACCCCTGAGGTCACATGCGT
GGTGGTGGACGTGAGCCACGAAGACCCTGAGGTCAAGTTCAACTGGTACGTGGACGGCGTGGAGGTGCAT
AATGCCAAGACAAAGCCGCGGGAGGAGCAGTACAACAGCACGTACCGTGTGGTCAGCGTCCTCACCGTCC
TGCACCAGGACTGGCTGAATGGCAAGGAGTACAAGTGCAAGGTCTCCAACAAAGCCCTCCCAGCCCCCAT
CGAGAAAACCATCTCCAAAGCCAAAGGGCAGCCCCGAGAACCACAGGTGTACACCCTGCCCCCATCCCGG
GAGGAGATGACCAAGAACCAGGTCAGCCTGACCTGCCTGGTCAAAGGCTTCTATCCCAGCGACATCGCCG
TGGAGTGGGAGAGCAATGGGCAGCCGGAGAACAACTACAAGACCACGCCTCCCGTGCTGGACTCCGACGG
CTCCTTCTTCCTCTACAGCAAGCTCACCGTGGACAAGAGCAGGTGGCAGCAGGGGAACGTCTTCTCATGC
TCCGTGATGCATGAGGGTCTGCACAACCACTACACGCAGAAGAGCCTCTCCCTGTCTCCGGGTAAATCTA
GAGGGCCCTTCGAAGGTAAGCCTATCCCTAACCCTCTCCTCGGTCTCGATTCTACGCGTACCGGTCATCA
TCACCATCACCATTGAGTTTAAACCCGCTGATCAGCCTCGACTGTGCCTTCTAAGGCCTGAGCTCGCTGA
TCAGCCTCGATCGAGGATCCAGACATGATAAGATACATTGATGAGTTTGGACAAACCACAACTAGAATGC
AGTGAAAAAAATGCTTTATTTGTGAAATTTGTGATGCTATTGCTTTATTTGTAACCATTATAAGCTGCAA
TAAACAAGTTAACAACAACAATTGCATTCATTTTATGTTTCAGGTTCAGGGGGAGGTGTGGGAGGTTTTT
TAAAGCAAGTAAAACCTCTACAAATGTGGTATGGCTGATTATGATCAGTCGACCTGCAGGCATGCAAGCT
TGGCGTAATCATGGTCATAGCTGTTTCCTGTGTGAAATTGTTATCCGCTCACAATTCCACACAACATACG
AGCCGGAAGCATAAAGTGTAAAGCCTGGGGTGCCTAATGAGTGAGCTAACTCACATTAATTGCGTTGCGC
TCACTGCCCGCTTTCCAGTCGGGAAACCTGTCGTGCCAGCTGCATTAATGAATCGGCCAACGCGCGGGGA
GAGGCGGTTTGCGTATTGGGCGCTCTTCCGCTTCCTCGCTCACTGACTCGCTGCGCTCGGTCGTTCGGCT
GCGGCGAGCGGTATCAGCTCACTCAAAGGCGGTAATACGGTTATCCACAGAATCAGGGGATAACGCAGGA
AAGAACATGTGAGCAAAAGGCCAGCAAAAGGCCAGGAACCGTAAAAAGGCCGCGTTGCTGGCGTTTTTCC
ATAGGCTCCGCCCCCCTGACGAGCATCACAAAAATCGACGCTCAAGTCAGAGGTGGCGAAACCCGACAGG
ACTATAAAGATACCAGGCGTTTCCCCCTGGAAGCTCCCTCGTGCGCTCTCCTGTTCCGACCCTGCCGCTT
ACCGGATACCTGTCCGCCTTTCTCCCTTCGGGAAGCGTGGCGCTTTCTCATAGCTCACGCTGTAGGTATC
TCAGTTCGGTGTAGGTCGTTCGCTCCAAGCTGGGCTGTGTGCACGAACCCCCCGTTCAGCCCGACCGCTG
CGCCTTATCCGGTAACTATCGTCTTGAGTCCAACCCGGTAAGACACGACTTATCGCCACTGGCAGCAGCC
ACTGGTAACAGGATTAGCAGAGCGAGGTATGTAGGCGGTGCTACAGAGTTCTTGAAGTGGTGGCCTAACT
ACGGCTACACTAGAAGAACAGTATTTGGTATCTGCGCTCTGCTGAAGCCAGTTACCTTCGGAAAAAGAGT
TGGTAGCTCTTGATCCGGCAAACAAACCACCGCTGGTAGCGGTGGTTTTTTTGTTTGCAAGCAGCAGATT
ACGCGCAGAAAAAAAGGATCTCAAGAAGATCCTTTGATCTTTTCTACGGGGTCTGACGCTCAGTGGAACG
AAAACTCACGTTAAGGGATTTTGGTCATGAGATTATCAAAAAGGATCTTCACCTAGATCCTTTTAAATTA
AAAATGAAGTTTTAAATCAATCTAAAGTATATATGAGTAAACTTGGTCTGACAGTTACCAATGCTTAATC
AGTGAGGCACCTATCTCAGCGATCTGTCTATTTCGTTCATCCATAGTTGCCTGACTCCCCGTCGTGTAGA
TAACTACGATACGGGAGGGCTTACCATCTGGCCCCAGTGCTGCAATGATACCGCGAGACCCACGCTCACC
GGCTCCAGATTTATCAGCAATAAACCAGCCAGCCGGAAGGGCCGAGCGCAGAAGTGGTCCTGCAACTTTA
TCCGCCTCCATCCAGTCTATTAATTGTTGCCGGGAAGCTAGAGTAAGTAGTTCGCCAGTTAATAGTTTGC
GCAACGTTGTTGCCATTGCTACAGGCATCGTGGTGTCACGCTCGTCGTTTGGTATGGCTTCATTCAGCTC
CGGTTCCCAACGATCAAGGCGAGTTACATGATCCCCCATGTTGTGCAAAAAAGCGGTTAGCTCCTTCGGT
CCTCCGATCGTTGTCAGAAGTAAGTTGGCCGCAGTGTTATCACTCATGGTTATGGCAGCACTGCATAATT
CTCTTACTGTCATGCCATCCGTAAGATGCTTTTCTGTGACTGGTGAGTACTCAACCAAGTCATTCTGAGA
ATAGTGTATGCGGCGACCGAGTTGCTCTTGCCCGGCGTCAATACGGGATAATACCGCGCCACATAGCAGA
ACTTTAAAAGTGCTCATCATTGGAAAACGTTCTTCGGGGCGAAAACTCTCAAGGATCTTACCGCTGTTGA
GATCCAGTTCGATGTAACCCACTCGTGCACCCAACTGATCTTCAGCATCTTTTACTTTCACCAGCGTTTC
TGGGTGAGCAAAAACAGGAAGGCAAAATGCCGCAAAAAAGGGAATAAGGGCGACACGGAAATGTTGAATA
CTCATACTCTTCCTTTTTCAATATTATTGAAGCATTTATCAGGGTTATTGTCTCATGAGCGGATACATAT
TTGAATGTATTTAGAAAAATAAACAAATAGGGGTTCCGCGCACATTTCCCCGAAAAGTGCCACCTGACGT
CTAAGAAACCATTATTATCATGACATTAACCTATAAAAATAGGCGTATCACGAGGCCCTTTCGTCTCGCG
CGTTTCGGTGATGACGGTGAAAACCTCTGACACATGCAGCTCCCGGAGACGGTCACAGCTTGTCTGTAAG
CGGATGCCGGGAGCAGACAAGCCCGTCAGGGCGCGTCAGCGGGTGTTGGCGGGTGTCGGGGCTGGCTTAA
CTATGCGGCATCAGAGCAGATTGTACTGAGAGTGCACCATATGCGGTGTGAAATACCGCACAGATGCGTA
AGGAGAAAATACCGCATCAGGCGCCATTCGCCATTCAGGCTGCGCAACTGTTGGGAAGGGCGATCGGTGC
GGGCCTCTTCGCTATTACGCCAGCTGGCGAAAGGGGGATGTGCTGCAAGGCGATTAAGTTGGGTAACGCC
AGGGTTTTCCCAGTCACGACGTT
Features (pLannotate 1.2.2; 18 found; start..end, strand, type, name):
     23..449     +  promoter       MT promoter: Drosophila metallothionein promoter
    467..520     +  sig_peptide    BiP signal sequence: Drosophila BiP signal sequence
    845..1768    +  CDS            Y3359_ARATH (fragment): Experimental evidence at protein level: Swiss-Prot protein existence level 1. From Arabidopsis thaliana (Mouse-ear cress).
   1766..2446    +  CDS            IGHG1 (fragment): IGHG1_HUMAN - Experimental evidence at protein level: Swiss-Prot protein existence level 1. Constant region of immunoglobulin heavy chains. Immunoglobulins, also known as antibodies, are membrane-bound or secreted glycoproteins produced by B lymphocytes. In the recognition phase of humoral immunity, the membrane-bound immunoglobulins serve as receptors which, upon binding of a specific antigen, trigger the clonal expansion and differentiation of B lymphocytes into immunoglobulins- secreting plasma cells. Secreted immunoglobulins mediate the effector phase of humoral immunity, which results in
   2465..2506    +  CDS            V5 tag: epitope tag from simian virus 5
   2606..2740    -  polyA_signal   SV40 poly(A) signal: SV40 polyadenylation signal
   2763..2847    -  CDS            large T antigen (fragment): large T antigen from SV40 (simian virus 40)
   2847..2871    +  misc_feature   MCS (fragment): pUC18/19 multiple cloning site
   2908..2924    -  protein_bind   lac operator: The lac repressor binds to the lac operator to inhibit transcription in E. coli. This inhibition can be relieved by adding lactose or isopropyl-β-D-thiogalactopyranoside (IPTG). lac repressor encoded by lacI
   2932..2962    -  promoter       lac promoter: promoter for the E. coli lac operon
   2977..2998    -  protein_bind   CAP binding site: CAP binding activates transcription in the presence of cAMP. E. coli catabolite activator protein
   3011..3103    -  CDS            lacI (fragment): lac repressor; lacI; The lac repressor binds to the lac operator to inhibit transcription in E. coli. This inhibition can be relieved by adding lactose or isopropyl-β-D-thiogalactopyranoside (IPTG).
   3286..3874    -  rep_origin     ori: high-copy-number ColE1/pMB1/pBR322/pUC origin of replication
   4045..4905    -  CDS            AmpR: β-lactamase; bla; confers resistance to ampicillin, carbenicillin, and related antibiotics
   4906..5010    -  promoter       AmpR promoter: bla
   5105..5140    +  CDS            rop (fragment): Rop protein, which maintains plasmids at low copy number; rop
   5242..5341    +  misc_feature   bom (fragment): basis of mobility region from pBR322
   5347..21      -  CDS            lacZα (fragment) (across the origin): LacZα fragment of β-galactosidase; lacZ fragment
