[The description below was written by a language model from this plasmid's Addgene catalogue record and pLannotate feature annotations shown in this document.]
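Description:
AT3G53590 X063_pECIA2 is an insect-cell expression plasmid built on the pECIA2 backbone and designed for secreted production of a plant receptor ectodomain in Drosophila cell culture. It is maintained in E. coli as a high-copy plasmid through a ColE1/pUC-type origin and selected with ampicillin via the β-lactamase gene. The remaining bacterial annotations (lac promoter/operator, and fragments of lacZα, lacI, rop and bom) are remnants of the pUC/pBR322-derived cloning backbone and have no stated role in the expression cassette. No selectable marker for insect cells is recorded.

The expression cassette is driven by the Drosophila metallothionein promoter, which is induced by adding copper sulfate. Downstream, a Drosophila BiP signal sequence directs the product into the secretory pathway. It is followed by the extracellular domain of the Arabidopsis thaliana leucine-rich repeat receptor kinase encoded by AT3G53590, which was inserted by ligation-independent cloning. The automated annotation matches only part of the insert to the Arabidopsis protein entry. The ectodomain is fused at its C terminus to a human IgG1 Fc region and a V5 epitope tag. The record also lists a hexahistidine tag, which the feature table does not annotate separately. An SV40 polyadenylation signal lies downstream of the cassette, although it is annotated on the opposite strand.

The depositor describes this construct as the bait vector of a pair, to be used with the matching prey construct in pECIA14. The pair is used to test extracellular interactions between receptor ectodomains, and it comes from a study that mapped the interaction network of Arabidopsis LRR receptor kinases. The Fc, V5 and His tags would typically serve for capture, detection and purification of the secreted protein.
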