Addgene plasmid #115064: AT3G53590 X063_pECIA2
Purpose: Bait vector AT3G53590 X063_pECIA2 should be used with prey vector AT3G53590 X063_pECIA14.
Depositing lab: Youssef Belkhadir. Depositing organization: Gregor Mendel Institute of Molecular Plant Biology. Publication: An extracellular network of Arabidopsis leucine-rich repeat receptor kinases. Smakowska-Luzan E, Mott GA, Parys K, Stegmann M, Howton TC, Layeghifard M, Neuhold J, Lehner A, Kong J, Grunwald K, Weinberger N, Satbhai SB, Mayer D, Busch W, Madalinski M, Stolt-Bergner P, Provart NJ, Mukhtar MS, Zipfel C, Desveaux D, Guttman DS, Belkhadir Y. Nature. 2018 Jan 18;553(7688):342-346. doi: 10.1038/nature25184. Epub 2018 Jan 10. PubMed 29320478.
Backbone
  Vector backbone: pECIA2
  Backbone manufacturer: Chris Garcia (Addgene plasmid # 47032)
  Vector type: Insect Expression
Growth in bacteria
  Bacterial resistance: Ampicillin, 100 μg/mL
  Growth temperature: 37°C
  Growth strain: DH5alpha
  Copy number: High Copy
Gene/Insert
  Gene/Insert name: AT3G53590
  Species: A. thaliana (mustard weed)
  Entrez Gene: AT3G53590 (a.k.a. AT3G53590)
  Promoter: Metallothionein (Copper-Inducible)
  Tag / fusion protein: Fc, V5 and hexahistidine tags (C terminal on backbone)
  Cloning method: Ligation Independent Cloning
Terms and licenses: Academic/Nonprofit Terms; Industry Terms: Not Available to Industry
Depositor comments: Plasmid for secreted expression in Drosophila cell culture by induction via CuSO4. Insert is an extracellular domain of indicated LRR-RK, C-terminally tagged with Fc, V5 and hexahistidine tags. Insert Protein Sequence: SLKLLLLNGNKFTGSLPPELGNLQNLNRLQVDENNITGSVPFSFGNLRSIKHLHLNNNTISGEIPVELSKLPKLVHMILDNNNLTGTLPLELAQLPSLTILQLDNNNFEGSTIPEAYGHFSRLVKLSLRNCGLQGSIPDLSRIENLSYLDLSWNHLTGTIPESKLSDNMTTIELSYNHLTGSIPQSFSDLNSLQLLSLENNSLSGSVPTEIWQDKSFENNKLQVDLRNNNFSDATGNLRTPDNVTLYLRGNPICKSTSIPMVTQFFEYICGEKKQTSTNSNTPCSNVSCPFENVKVSPGICLCTAPLSIDYRLKSPSFFFFTPYIERQFREYITSSLQLETHQLAIDRLVDENRLRPRMYLKLVPKGRITFNKSEVIRIRDRFMSWSFNKTDFFGPYELLDFPLQ
How to cite: AT3G53590 X063_pECIA2 was a gift from Youssef Belkhadir (Addgene plasmid # 115064 ; http://n2t.net/addgene:115064 ; RRID:Addgene_115064)
